Addgene plasmid #127506: INCTbiosyn-pEF-GFP(rc)5
Purpose: Plasmid has an EF1 alpha promoter in a forward sequence orientation and an inverted EGFP coding sequence (reverse complement) flanked by attB and attP integrase 5 attachment sites.
Depositing lab: Martin Bonamino. Depositing organization: Instituto Nacional de Cancer (INCA). Publication: Genetic switches designed for eukaryotic cells and controlled by serine integrases. Gomide MS, Sales TT, Barros LRC, Limia CG, de Oliveira MA, Florentino LH, Barros LMG, Robledo ML, Jose GPC, Almeida MSM, Lima RN, Rehen SK, Lacorte C, Melo EO, Murad AM, Bonamino MH, Coelho CM, Rech E. Commun Biol. 2020 May 22;3(1):255. doi: 10.1038/s42003-020-0971-8. PubMed 32444777.
Backbone
  Vector backbone: pEF-GFP
  Vector type: Mammalian Expression
Growth in bacteria
  Bacterial resistance: Ampicillin, 100 μg/mL
  Growth temperature: 37°C
  Growth strain: DH5alpha
  Copy number: High Copy
Gene/Insert
  Gene/Insert name: EGFP reverse complement coding sequence flanked by attB/attP Integrase 5 attachment sites. (alt name: Switch vector INT 5)
  Species: H. sapiens (human)
  Insert size (bp): 841
  Cloning method: Unknown
Terms and licenses: Academic/Nonprofit Terms; Industry Terms: Not Available to Industry
Depositor comments: The EGFP coding sequence in a reverse complement orientation flanked by attB and attP integrase 5 attachment sites were cloned into pEF-GFP plasmid (Addgene #11154) replacing the original EGFP forward coding sequence. The attB/P integrase 2 attachment sites sequences were obtained from Yang, L. et al. Nat. Methods 11, 1261-1266 (2014).
How to cite: INCTbiosyn-pEF-GFP(rc)5 was a gift from Martin Bonamino (Addgene plasmid # 127506 ; http://n2t.net/addgene:127506 ; RRID:Addgene_127506)
