[The description below was written by a language model from this plasmid's Addgene catalogue record and pLannotate feature annotations shown in this document.]
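Description:
INCTbiosyn-pEF-GFP(rc)5 is a mammalian expression plasmid of about 5.2 kb built on the pEF-GFP backbone, designed as a reporter "switch" vector for the serine recombinase called integrase 5. It is propagated in E. coli as a high-copy plasmid through a ColE1/pUC-type origin and selected with ampicillin via the AmpR (β-lactamase) gene and its own promoter. The backbone also carries an SV40 origin of replication with an adjacent SV40 poly(A) signal, plus remnants of lac regulatory elements. No mammalian selection marker is annotated.

The payload is an 841 bp cassette that replaced the original forward EGFP of the parent plasmid. A human EF-1α promoter sits in the forward orientation, followed by a short multiple cloning site remnant, and then the EGFP coding sequence on the opposite strand, so that transcription from EF-1α yields antisense rather than translatable EGFP message. Downstream lie a β-globin-derived fragment and the rabbit β-globin poly(A) signal. According to the record, the inverted EGFP is flanked by integrase 5 attB and attP sites. These are not picked up by the automated annotation, but unannotated gaps on either side of EGFP are consistent with their presence. When the cognate integrase is supplied, attB × attP recombination inverts the intervening segment, placing EGFP in the sense orientation and turning on fluorescence. In the absence of additional directionality factors, this is an essentially one-way flip.

The depositor comment refers to "integrase 2" sites at one point, which conflicts with the rest of the record. The depositor and repository sequences differ by only a few nucleotides and give identical feature maps. The plasmid serves to test integrase-controlled genetic switches in eukaryotic cells.
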