Features (pLannotate 1.2.2; 17 found; start..end, strand, type, name):
      4..22      +  enhancer       CMV enhancer (fragment): human cytomegalovirus immediate early enhancer
     36..1217    +  promoter       EF-1α promoter: strong constitutive promoter for human elongation factor EF-1α
   1219..1255    +  misc_feature   MCS (fragment): multiple cloning site
   1330..2049    -  CDS            EGFP: the original enhanced GFP (Yang et al., 1996) mammalian codon-optimized
   2083..2190    +  CDS            HBB (fragment): HBB_COLGU - Experimental evidence at transcript level: Swiss-Prot protein existence level 2. Involved in oxygen transport from the lung to the various peripheral tissues. From Colobus guereza (Mantled guereza) (Eastern black-and-white colobus monkey).
   2261..2316    +  polyA_signal   β-globin poly(A) signal: rabbit β-globin polyadenylation signal (Gil and Proudfoot, 1987)
   2699..2715    -  protein_bind   lac operator: The lac repressor binds to the lac operator to inhibit transcription in E. coli. This inhibition can be relieved by adding lactose or isopropyl-β-D-thiogalactopyranoside (IPTG). lac repressor encoded by lacI
   2723..2753    -  promoter       lac promoter: promoter for the E. coli lac operon
   2768..2789    -  protein_bind   CAP binding site: CAP binding activates transcription in the presence of cAMP. E. coli catabolite activator protein
   2802..2841    -  CDS            lacI (fragment): lac repressor; lacI; The lac repressor binds to the lac operator to inhibit transcription in E. coli. This inhibition can be relieved by adding lactose or isopropyl-β-D-thiogalactopyranoside (IPTG).
   2848..2870    +  promoter       SV40 promoter (fragment): SV40 enhancer and early promoter
   2894..3029    +  rep_origin     SV40 ori: SV40 origin of replication
   3049..3183    +  polyA_signal   SV40 poly(A) signal: SV40 polyadenylation signal
   3185..3239    -  CDS            lacI (fragment): lac repressor; lacI; The lac repressor binds to the lac operator to inhibit transcription in E. coli. This inhibition can be relieved by adding lactose or isopropyl-β-D-thiogalactopyranoside (IPTG).
   3422..4010    -  rep_origin     ori: high-copy-number ColE1/pMB1/pBR322/pUC origin of replication
   4181..5041    -  CDS            AmpR: β-lactamase; bla; confers resistance to ampicillin, carbenicillin, and related antibiotics
   5042..5146    -  promoter       AmpR promoter: bla
>Addgene plasmid #127506 | INCTbiosyn-pEF-GFP(rc)5 | depositor full sequence | sequence record 244140 | Full Sequence
GTCGACATTGATTATTGACTAGATCATCGCGTGAGGCTCCGGTGCCCGTCAGTGGGCAGAGCGCACATCG
CCCACAGTCCCCGAGAAGTTGGGGGGAGGGGTCGGCAATTGAACCGGTGCCTAGAGAAGGTGGCGCGGGG
TAAACTGGGAAAGTGATGTCGTGTACTGGCTCCGCCTTTTTCCCGAGGGTGGGGGAGAACCGTATATAAG
TGCAGTAGTCGCCGTGAACGTTCTTTTTCGCAACGGGTTTGCCGCCAGAACACAGGTAAGTGCCGTGTGT
GGTTCCCGCGGGCCTGGCCTCTTTACGGGTTATGGCCCTTGCGTGCCTTGAATTACTTCCACGCCCCTGG
CTGCAGTACGTGATTCTTGATCCCGAGCTTCGGGTTGGAAGTGGGTGGGAGAGTTCGAGGCCTTGCGCTT
AAGGAGCCCCTTCGCCTCGTGCTTGAGTTGAGGCCTGGCCTGGGCGCTGGGGCCGCCGCGTGCGAATCTG
GTGGCACCTTCGCGCCTGTCTCGCTGCTTTCGATAAGTCTCTAGCCATTTAAAATTTTTGATGACCTGCT
GCGACGCTTTTTTTCTGGCAAGATAGTCTTGTAAATGCGGGCCAAGATCTGCACACTGGTATTTCGGTTT
TTGGGGCCGCGGGCGGCGACGGGGCCCGTGCGTCCCAGCGCACATGTTCGGCGAGGCGGGGCCTGCGAGC
GCGGCCACCGAGAATCGGACGGGGGTAGTCTCAAGCTGGCCGGCCTGCTCTGGTGCCTGGCCTCGCGCCG
CCGTGTATCGCCCCGCCCTGGGCGGCAAGGCTGGCCCGGTCGGCACCAGTTGCGTGAGCGGAAAGATGGC
CGCTTCCCGGCCCTGCTGCAGGGAGCTCAAAATGGAGGACGCGGCGCTCGGGAGAGCGGGCGGGTGAGTC
ACCCACACAAAGGAAAAGGGCCTTTCCGTCCTCAGCCGTCGCTTCATGTGACTCCACGGAGTACCGGGCG
CCGTCCAGGCACCTCGATTAGTTCTCGAGCTTTTGGAGTACGTCGTCTTTAGGTTGGGGGGAGGGGTTTT
ATGCGATGGAGTTTCCCCACACTGAGTGGGTGGAGACTGAAGTTAGGCCAGCTTGGCACTTGATGTAATT
CTCCTTGGAATTTGCCCTTTTTGAGTTTGGATCTTGGTTCATTCTCAAGCCTCAGACAGTGGTTCAAAGT
TTTTTTCTTCCATTTCAGGTGTCGTGAGGAATTCTGCAGTCGACGGTACCGCGGGCCCGGGATCCACCGG
TCGCCACCGAGCGCCGGATCAGGGAGTGGACGGCCTGGGAGCGCTACACGCTGTGGCTGCGGTCGGTGCT
TACTTGTACAGCTCGTCCATGCCGAGAGTGATCCCGGCGGCGGTCACGAACTCCAGCAGGACCATGTGAT
CGCGCTTCTCGTTGGGGTCTTTGCTCAGGGCGGACTGGGTGCTCAGGTAGTGGTTGTCGGGCAGCAGCAC
GGGGCCGTCGCCGATGGGGGTGTTCTGCTGGTAGTGGTCGGCGAGCTGCACGCTGCCGTCCTCGATGTTG
TGGCGGATCTTGAAGTTCACCTTGATGCCGTTCTTCTGCTTGTCGGCCATGATATAGACGTTGTGGCTGT
TGTAGTTGTACTCCAGCTTGTGCCCCAGGATGTTGCCGTCCTCCTTGAAGTCGATGCCCTTCAGCTCGAT
GCGGTTCACCAGGGTGTCGCCCTCGAACTTCACCTCGGCGCGGGTCTTGTAGTTGCCGTCGTCCTTGAAG
AAGATGGTGCGCTCCTGGACGTAGCCTTCGGGCATGGCGGACTTGAAGAAGTCGTGCTGCTTCATGTGGT
CGGGGTAGCGGCTGAAGCACTGCACGCCGTAGGTCAGGGTGGTCACGAGGGTGGGCCAGGGCACGGGCAG
CTTGCCGGTGGTGCAGATGAACTTCAGGGTCAGCTTGCCGTAGGTGGCATCGCCCTCGCCCTCGCCGGAC
ACGCTGAACTTGTGGCCGTTTACGTCGCCGTCCAGCTCGACCAGGATGGGCACCACCCCGGTGAACAGCT
CCTCGCCCTTGCTCACCATCAGATCAGGGTGCGCAAGTTGTCAACGCTCCCAGGAGAGTTATCGACTTGC
GTATTAGGGAGCGGCCGCACTCCTCAGGTGCAGGCTGCCTATCAGAAGGTGGTGGCTGGTGTGGCCAATG
CCCTGGCTCACAAATACCACTGAGATCTTTTTCCCTCTGCCAAAAATTATGGGGACATCATGAAGCCCCT
TGAGCATCTGACTTCTGGCTAATAAAGGAAATTTATTTTCATTGCAATAGTGTGTTGGAATTTTTTGTGT
CTCTCACTCGGAAGGACATATGGGAGGGCAAATCATTTAAAACATCAGAATGAGTATTTGGTTTAGAGTT
TGGCAACATATGCCATATGCTGGCTGCCATGAACAAAGGTGGCTATAAAGAGGTCATCAGTATATGAAAC
AGCCCCCTGCTGTCCATTCCTTATTCCATAGAAAAGCCTTGACTTGAGGTTAGATTTTTTTTATATTTTG
TTTTGTGTTATTTTTTTCTTTAACATCCCTAAAATTTTCCTTACATGTTTTACTAGCCAGATTTTTCCTC
CTCTCCTGACTACTCCCAGTCATAGCTGTCCCTCTTCTCTTATGAAGATCCCTCGACCTGCAGCCCAAGC
TTGGCGTAATCATGGTCATAGCTGTTTCCTGTGTGAAATTGTTATCCGCTCACAATTCCACACAACATAC
GAGCCGGAAGCATAAAGTGTAAAGCCTGGGGTGCCTAATGAGTGAGCTAACTCACATTAATTGCGTTGCG
CTCACTGCCCGCTTTCCAGTCGGGAAACCTGTCGTGCCAGCGGATCCGCATCTCAATTAGTCAGCAACCA
TAGTCCCGCCCCTAACTCCGCCCATCCCGCCCCTAACTCCGCCCAGTTCCGCCCATTCTCCGCCCCATGG
CTGACTAATTTTTTTTATTTATGCAGAGGCCGAGGCCGCCTCGGCCTCTGAGCTATTCCAGAAGTAGTGA
GGAGGCTTTTTTGGAGGCCTAGGCTTTTGCAAAAAGCTAACTTGTTTATTGCAGCTTATAATGGTTACAA
ATAAAGCAATAGCATCACAAATTTCACAAATAAAGCATTTTTTTCACTGCATTCTAGTTGTGGTTTGTCC
AAACTCATCAATGTATCTTATCATGTCTGGATCCGCTGCATTAATGAATCGGCCAACGCGCGGGGAGAGG
CGGTTTGCGTATTGGGCGCTCTTCCGCTTCCTCGCTCACTGACTCGCTGCGCTCGGTCGTTCGGCTGCGG
CGAGCGGTATCAGCTCACTCAAAGGCGGTAATACGGTTATCCACAGAATCAGGGGATAACGCAGGAAAGA
ACATGTGAGCAAAAGGCCAGCAAAAGGCCAGGAACCGTAAAAAGGCCGCGTTGCTGGCGTTTTTCCATAG
GCTCCGCCCCCCTGACGAGCATCACAAAAATCGACGCTCAAGTCAGAGGTGGCGAAACCCGACAGGACTA
TAAAGATACCAGGCGTTTCCCCCTGGAAGCTCCCTCGTGCGCTCTCCTGTTCCGACCCTGCCGCTTACCG
GATACCTGTCCGCCTTTCTCCCTTCGGGAAGCGTGGCGCTTTCTCAATGCTCACGCTGTAGGTATCTCAG
TTCGGTGTAGGTCGTTCGCTCCAAGCTGGGCTGTGTGCACGAACCCCCCGTTCAGCCCGACCGCTGCGCC
TTATCCGGTAACTATCGTCTTGAGTCCAACCCGGTAAGACACGACTTATCGCCACTGGCAGCAGCCACTG
GTAACAGGATTAGCAGAGCGAGGTATGTAGGCGGTGCTACAGAGTTCTTGAAGTGGTGGCCTAACTACGG
CTACACTAGAAGGACAGTATTTGGTATCTGCGCTCTGCTGAAGCCAGTTACCTTCGGAAAAAGAGTTGGT
AGCTCTTGATCCGGCAAACAAACCACCGCTGGTAGCGGTGGTTTTTTTGTTTGCAAGCAGCAGATTACGC
GCAGAAAAAAAGGATCTCAAGAAGATCCTTTGATCTTTTCTACGGGGTCTGACGCTCAGTGGAACGAAAA
CTCACGTTAAGGGATTTTGGTCATGAGATTATCAAAAAGGATCTTCACCTAGATCCTTTTAAATTAAAAA
TGAAGTTTTAAATCAATCTAAAGTATATATGAGTAAACTTGGTCTGACAGTTACCAATGCTTAATCAGTG
AGGCACCTATCTCAGCGATCTGTCTATTTCGTTCATCCATAGTTGCCTGACTCCCCGTCGTGTAGATAAC
TACGATACGGGAGGGCTTACCATCTGGCCCCAGTGCTGCAATGATACCGCGAGACCCACGCTCACCGGCT
CCAGATTTATCAGCAATAAACCAGCCAGCCGGAAGGGCCGAGCGCAGAAGTGGTCCTGCAACTTTATCCG
CCTCCATCCAGTCTATTAATTGTTGCCGGGAAGCTAGAGTAAGTAGTTCGCCAGTTAATAGTTTGCGCAA
CGTTGTTGCCATTGCTACAGGCATCGTGGTGTCACGCTCGTCGTTTGGTATGGCTTCATTCAGCTCCGGT
TCCCAACGATCAAGGCGAGTTACATGATCCCCCATGTTGTGCAAAAAAGCGGTTAGCTCCTTCGGTCCTC
CGATCGTTGTCAGAAGTAAGTTGGCCGCAGTGTTATCACTCATGGTTATGGCAGCACTGCATAATTCTCT
TACTGTCATGCCATCCGTAAGATGCTTTTCTGTGACTGGTGAGTACTCAACCAAGTCATTCTGAGAATAG
TGTATGCGGCGACCGAGTTGCTCTTGCCCGGCGTCAATACGGGATAATACCGCGCCACATAGCAGAACTT
TAAAAGTGCTCATCATTGGAAAACGTTCTTCGGGGCGAAAACTCTCAAGGATCTTACCGCTGTTGAGATC
CAGTTCGATGTAACCCACTCGTGCACCCAACTGATCTTCAGCATCTTTTACTTTCACCAGCGTTTCTGGG
TGAGCAAAAACAGGAAGGCAAAATGCCGCAAAAAAGGGAATAAGGGCGACACGGAAATGTTGAATACTCA
TACTCTTCCTTTTTCAATATTATTGAAGCATTTATCAGGGTTATTGTCTCATGAGCGGATACATATTTGA
ATGTATTTAGAAAAATAAACAAATAGGGGTTCCGCGCACATTTCCCCGAAAAGTGCCACCTG
