Features (pLannotate 1.2.2; 17 found; start..end, strand, type, name):
     24..42      +  enhancer       CMV enhancer (fragment): human cytomegalovirus immediate early enhancer
     56..1237    +  promoter       EF-1α promoter: strong constitutive promoter for human elongation factor EF-1α
   1239..1275    +  misc_feature   MCS (fragment): multiple cloning site
   1350..2069    -  CDS            EGFP: the original enhanced GFP (Yang et al., 1996) mammalian codon-optimized
   2103..2210    +  CDS            HBB (fragment): HBB_COLGU - Experimental evidence at transcript level: Swiss-Prot protein existence level 2. Involved in oxygen transport from the lung to the various peripheral tissues. From Colobus guereza (Mantled guereza) (Eastern black-and-white colobus monkey).
   2281..2336    +  polyA_signal   β-globin poly(A) signal: rabbit β-globin polyadenylation signal (Gil and Proudfoot, 1987)
   2721..2737    -  protein_bind   lac operator: The lac repressor binds to the lac operator to inhibit transcription in E. coli. This inhibition can be relieved by adding lactose or isopropyl-β-D-thiogalactopyranoside (IPTG). lac repressor encoded by lacI
   2745..2775    -  promoter       lac promoter: promoter for the E. coli lac operon
   2790..2811    -  protein_bind   CAP binding site: CAP binding activates transcription in the presence of cAMP. E. coli catabolite activator protein
   2824..2863    -  CDS            lacI (fragment): lac repressor; lacI; The lac repressor binds to the lac operator to inhibit transcription in E. coli. This inhibition can be relieved by adding lactose or isopropyl-β-D-thiogalactopyranoside (IPTG).
   2870..2892    +  promoter       SV40 promoter (fragment): SV40 enhancer and early promoter
   2916..3051    +  rep_origin     SV40 ori: SV40 origin of replication
   3071..3205    +  polyA_signal   SV40 poly(A) signal: SV40 polyadenylation signal
   3207..3261    -  CDS            lacI (fragment): lac repressor; lacI; The lac repressor binds to the lac operator to inhibit transcription in E. coli. This inhibition can be relieved by adding lactose or isopropyl-β-D-thiogalactopyranoside (IPTG).
   3444..4032    -  rep_origin     ori: high-copy-number ColE1/pMB1/pBR322/pUC origin of replication
   4203..5063    -  CDS            AmpR: β-lactamase; bla; confers resistance to ampicillin, carbenicillin, and related antibiotics
   5064..5168    -  promoter       AmpR promoter: bla
>Addgene plasmid #127506 | INCTbiosyn-pEF-GFP(rc)5 | addgene full sequence | sequence record 250745 | Addgene NGS Result
CCCCGAAAAGTGCCACCTGGGTCGACATTGATTATTGACTAGATCATCGCGTGAGGCTCCGGTGCCCGTC
AGTGGGCAGAGCGCACATCGCCCACAGTCCCCGAGAAGTTGGGGGGAGGGGTCGGCAATTGAACCGGTGC
CTAGAGAAGGTGGCGCGGGGTAAACTGGGAAAGTGATGTCGTGTACTGGCTCCGCCTTTTTCCCGAGGGT
GGGGGAGAACCGTATATAAGTGCAGTAGTCGCCGTGAACGTTCTTTTTCGCAACGGGTTTGCCGCCAGAA
CACAGGTAAGTGCCGTGTGTGGTTCCCGCGGGCCTGGCCTCTTTACGGGTTATGGCCCTTGCGTGCCTTG
AATTACTTCCACGCCCCTGGCTGCAGTACGTGATTCTTGATCCCGAGCTTCGGGTTGGAAGTGGGTGGGA
GAGTTCGAGGCCTTGCGCTTAAGGAGCCCCTTCGCCTCGTGCTTGAGTTGAGGCCTGGCCTGGGCGCTGG
GGCCGCCGCGTGCGAATCTGGTGGCACCTTCGCGCCTGTCTCGCTGCTTTCGATAAGTCTCTAGCCATTT
AAAATTTTTGATGACCTGCTGCGACGCTTTTTTTCTGGCAAGATAGTCTTGTAAATGCGGGCCAAGATCT
GCACACTGGTATTTCGGTTTTTGGGGCCGCGGGCGGCGACGGGGCCCGTGCGTCCCAGCGCACATGTTCG
GCGAGGCGGGGCCTGCGAGCGCGGCCACCGAGAATCGGACGGGGGTAGTCTCAAGCTGGCCGGCCTGCTC
TGGTGCCTGGCCTCGCGCCGCCGTGTATCGCCCCGCCCTGGGCGGCAAGGCTGGCCCGGTCGGCACCAGT
TGCGTGAGCGGAAAGATGGCCGCTTCCCGGCCCTGCTGCAGGGAGCTCAAAATGGAGGACGCGGCGCTCG
GGAGAGCGGGCGGGTGAGTCACCCACACAAAGGAAAAGGGCCTTTCCGTCCTCAGCCGTCGCTTCATGTG
ACTCCACGGAGTACCGGGCGCCGTCCAGGCACCTCGATTAGTTCTCGAGCTTTTGGAGTACGTCGTCTTT
AGGTTGGGGGGAGGGGTTTTATGCGATGGAGTTTCCCCACACTGAGTGGGTGGAGACTGAAGTTAGGCCA
GCTTGGCACTTGATGTAATTCTCCTTGGAATTTGCCCTTTTTGAGTTTGGATCTTGGTTCATTCTCAAGC
CTCAGACAGTGGTTCAAAGTTTTTTTCTTCCATTTCAGGTGTCGTGAGGAATTCTGCAGTCGACGGTACC
GCGGGCCCGGGATCCACCGGTCGCCACCGAGCGCCGGATCAGGGAGTGGACGGCCTGGGAGCGCTACACG
CTGTGGCTGCGGTCGGTGCTTACTTGTACAGCTCGTCCATGCCGAGAGTGATCCCGGCGGCGGTCACGAA
CTCCAGCAGGACCATGTGATCGCGCTTCTCGTTGGGGTCTTTGCTCAGGGCGGACTGGGTGCTCAGGTAG
TGGTTGTCGGGCAGCAGCACGGGGCCGTCGCCGATGGGGGTGTTCTGCTGGTAGTGGTCGGCGAGCTGCA
CGCTGCCGTCCTCGATGTTGTGGCGGATCTTGAAGTTCACCTTGATGCCGTTCTTCTGCTTGTCGGCCAT
GATATAGACGTTGTGGCTGTTGTAGTTGTACTCCAGCTTGTGCCCCAGGATGTTGCCGTCCTCCTTGAAG
TCGATGCCCTTCAGCTCGATGCGGTTCACCAGGGTGTCGCCCTCGAACTTCACCTCGGCGCGGGTCTTGT
AGTTGCCGTCGTCCTTGAAGAAGATGGTGCGCTCCTGGACGTAGCCTTCGGGCATGGCGGACTTGAAGAA
GTCGTGCTGCTTCATGTGGTCGGGGTAGCGGCTGAAGCACTGCACGCCGTAGGTCAGGGTGGTCACGAGG
GTGGGCCAGGGCACGGGCAGCTTGCCGGTGGTGCAGATGAACTTCAGGGTCAGCTTGCCGTAGGTGGCAT
CGCCCTCGCCCTCGCCGGACACGCTGAACTTGTGGCCGTTTACGTCGCCGTCCAGCTCGACCAGGATGGG
CACCACCCCGGTGAACAGCTCCTCGCCCTTGCTCACCATCAGATCAGGGTGCGCAAGTTGTCAACGCTCC
CAGGAGAGTTATCGACTTGCGTATTAGGGAGCGGCCGCACTCCTCAGGTGCAGGCTGCCTATCAGAAGGT
GGTGGCTGGTGTGGCCAATGCCCTGGCTCACAAATACCACTGAGATCTTTTTCCCTCTGCCAAAAATTAT
GGGGACATCATGAAGCCCCTTGAGCATCTGACTTCTGGCTAATAAAGGAAATTTATTTTCATTGCAATAG
TGTGTTGGAATTTTTTGTGTCTCTCACTCGGAAGGACATATGGGAGGGCAAATCATTTAAAACATCAGAA
TGAGTATTTGGTTTAGAGTTTGGCAACATATGCCCATATGCTGGCTGCCATGAACAAAGGTTGGCTATAA
AGAGGTCATCAGTATATGAAACAGCCCCCTGCTGTCCATTCCTTATTCCATAGAAAAGCCTTGACTTGAG
GTTAGATTTTTTTTATATTTTGTTTTGTGTTATTTTTTTCTTTAACATCCCTAAAATTTTCCTTACATGT
TTTACTAGCCAGATTTTTCCTCCTCTCCTGACTACTCCCAGTCATAGCTGTCCCTCTTCTCTTATGGAGA
TCCCTCGACCTGCAGCCCAAGCTTGGCGTAATCATGGTCATAGCTGTTTCCTGTGTGAAATTGTTATCCG
CTCACAATTCCACACAACATACGAGCCGGAAGCATAAAGTGTAAAGCCTGGGGTGCCTAATGAGTGAGCT
AACTCACATTAATTGCGTTGCGCTCACTGCCCGCTTTCCAGTCGGGAAACCTGTCGTGCCAGCGGATCCG
CATCTCAATTAGTCAGCAACCATAGTCCCGCCCCTAACTCCGCCCATCCCGCCCCTAACTCCGCCCAGTT
CCGCCCATTCTCCGCCCCATGGCTGACTAATTTTTTTTATTTATGCAGAGGCCGAGGCCGCCTCGGCCTC
TGAGCTATTCCAGAAGTAGTGAGGAGGCTTTTTTGGAGGCCTAGGCTTTTGCAAAAAGCTAACTTGTTTA
TTGCAGCTTATAATGGTTACAAATAAAGCAATAGCATCACAAATTTCACAAATAAAGCATTTTTTTCACT
GCATTCTAGTTGTGGTTTGTCCAAACTCATCAATGTATCTTATCATGTCTGGATCCGCTGCATTAATGAA
TCGGCCAACGCGCGGGGAGAGGCGGTTTGCGTATTGGGCGCTCTTCCGCTTCCTCGCTCACTGACTCGCT
GCGCTCGGTCGTTCGGCTGCGGCGAGCGGTATCAGCTCACTCAAAGGCGGTAATACGGTTATCCACAGAA
TCAGGGGATAACGCAGGAAAGAACATGTGAGCAAAAGGCCAGCAAAAGGCCAGGAACCGTAAAAAGGCCG
CGTTGCTGGCGTTTTTCCATAGGCTCCGCCCCCCTGACGAGCATCACAAAAATCGACGCTCAAGTCAGAG
GTGGCGAAACCCGACAGGACTATAAAGATACCAGGCGTTTCCCCCTGGAAGCTCCCTCGTGCGCTCTCCT
GTTCCGACCCTGCCGCTTACCGGATACCTGTCCGCCTTTCTCCCTTCGGGAAGCGTGGCGCTTTCTCATA
GCTCACGCTGTAGGTATCTCAGTTCGGTGTAGGTCGTTCGCTCCAAGCTGGGCTGTGTGCACGAACCCCC
CGTTCAGCCCGACCGCTGCGCCTTATCCGGTAACTATCGTCTTGAGTCCAACCCGGTAAGACACGACTTA
TCGCCACTGGCAGCAGCCACTGGTAACAGGATTAGCAGAGCGAGGTATGTAGGCGGTGCTACAGAGTTCT
TGAAGTGGTGGCCTAACTACGGCTACACTAGAAGAACAGTATTTGGTATCTGCGCTCTGCTGAAGCCAGT
TACCTTCGGAAAAAGAGTTGGTAGCTCTTGATCCGGCAAACAAACCACCGCTGGTAGCGGTGGTTTTTTT
GTTTGCAAGCAGCAGATTACGCGCAGAAAAAAAGGATCTCAAGAAGATCCTTTGATCTTTTCTACGGGGT
CTGACGCTCAGTGGAACGAAAACTCACGTTAAGGGATTTTGGTCATGAGATTATCAAAAAGGATCTTCAC
CTAGATCCTTTTAAATTAAAAATGAAGTTTTAAATCAATCTAAAGTATATATGAGTAAACTTGGTCTGAC
AGTTACCAATGCTTAATCAGTGAGGCACCTATCTCAGCGATCTGTCTATTTCGTTCATCCATAGTTGCCT
GACTCCCCGTCGTGTAGATAACTACGATACGGGAGGGCTTACCATCTGGCCCCAGTGCTGCAATGATACC
GCGAGACCCACGCTCACCGGCTCCAGATTTATCAGCAATAAACCAGCCAGCCGGAAGGGCCGAGCGCAGA
AGTGGTCCTGCAACTTTATCCGCCTCCATCCAGTCTATTAATTGTTGCCGGGAAGCTAGAGTAAGTAGTT
CGCCAGTTAATAGTTTGCGCAACGTTGTTGCCATTGCTACAGGCATCGTGGTGTCACGCTCGTCGTTTGG
TATGGCTTCATTCAGCTCCGGTTCCCAACGATCAAGGCGAGTTACATGATCCCCCATGTTGTGCAAAAAA
GCGGTTAGCTCCTTCGGTCCTCCGATCGTTGTCAGAAGTAAGTTGGCCGCAGTGTTATCACTCATGGTTA
TGGCAGCACTGCATAATTCTCTTACTGTCATGCCATCCGTAAGATGCTTTTCTGTGACTGGTGAGTACTC
AACCAAGTCATTCTGAGAATAGTGTATGCGGCGACCGAGTTGCTCTTGCCCGGCGTCAATACGGGATAAT
ACCGCGCCACATAGCAGAACTTTAAAAGTGCTCATCATTGGAAAACGTTCTTCGGGGCGAAAACTCTCAA
GGATCTTACCGCTGTTGAGATCCAGTTCGATGTAACCCACTCGTGCACCCAACTGATCTTCAGCATCTTT
TACTTTCACCAGCGTTTCTGGGTGAGCAAAAACAGGAAGGCAAAATGCCGCAAAAAAGGGAATAAGGGCG
ACACGGAAATGTTGAATACTCATACTCTTCCTTTTTCAATATTATTGAAGCATTTATCAGGGTTATTGTC
TCATGAGCGGATACATATTTGAATGTATTTAGAAAAATAAACAAATAGGGGTTCCGCGCACATTT
